>Addgene plasmid #242530 | pPD0057_CROP-seq-EBFP2 | addgene full sequence | sequence record 493042 | Addgene NGS Result
TCTCTAGGCACCGGATCAATTGCCGACCCCTCCCCCCAACTTCTCGGGGACTGTGGGCGATGTGCGCTCT
GCCCACTGACGGGCACCGGAGCCAATTCCCACTCCTTTCAAGACCTAGAAGGTCCATTAGCTGCAAAGAT
TCCTCTCTGTTTAAAACTTTATCCATCTTTGCACCCGGGCCCCCTCGAGCCGGCGCCAAAGTGGATCTCT
GCTGTCCCTGTAATAAACCCGAAAATTTTGAATTTTTGTAATTTGTTTTTGTAATTCTTTAGTTTGTATG
TCTGTTGCTATTATGTCTACTATTCTTTCCCCTGCACTGTACCCCCCAATCCCCCCTTTTCTTTTAAAAT
TGTGGATGAATACTGCCATTTGTCTCAAGATTCTGAAACGATAATGGTGAATATCCCTGCCTAACTCTAT
TCACTATAGAAAGTACAGCAAAAACTATTCTTAAACCTACCAAGCCTCCTACTATCATTATGAATAATTT
TATATACCACAGCCAATTTGTTATGTTAAACCAATTCCACAAACTTGCCCATTTATCTAATTCCAATAAT
TCTTGTTCATTCTTTTCTTGCTGGTTTTGCGATTCTTCAATTAAGGAGTGTATTAAGCTTGTGTAATTGT
TAATTTCTCTGTCCCACTCCATCCAGGTCGTGTGATTCCAAATCTGTTCCAGAGATTTATTACTCCAACT
AGCATTCCAAGGCACAGCAGTGGTGCAAATGAGTTTTCCAGAGCAACCCCAAATCCCCAGGAGCTGTTGA
TCCTTTAGGTATCTTTCCACAGCCAGGATTCTTGCCTGGAGCTGCTTGATGCCCCAGACTGTGAGTTGCA
ACAGATGCTGTTGCGCCTCAATAGCCCTCAGCAAATTGTTCTGCTGCTGCACTATACCAGACAATAATTG
TCTGGCCTGTACCGTCAGCGTCATTGACGCTGCGCCCATAGTGCTTCCTGCTGCTCCCAAGAACCCAAGG
AACAAAGCTCCTATTCCCACTGCTCTTTTTTCTCTCTGCACCACTCTTCTCTTTGCCTTGGTGGGTGCTA
CTCCTAATGGTTCAATTTTTACTACTTTATATTTATATAATTCACTTCTCCAATTGTCCCTCATATCTCC
TCCTCCAGGTCTGAAGATCAGCGGCCGCTTGCTGTGCGGTGGTCTTACTTTTGTTTTGCTCTTCCTCTAT
CTTGTCTAAAGCTTCCTTGGTGTCTTTTATCTCTATCCTTTGATGCACACAATAGAGGGTTGCTACTGTA
TTATATAATGATCTAAGTTCTTCTGATCCTGTCTGAAGGGATGGTTGTAGCTGTCCCAGTATTTGTCTAC
AGCCTTCTGATGTTTCTAACAGGCCAGGATTAACTGCGAATCGTTCTAGCTCCCTGCTTGCCCATACTAT
ATGTTTTAATTTATATTTTTTCTTTCCCCCTGGCCTTAACCGAATTTTTTCCCATCGCGATCTAATTCTC
CCCCGCTTAATACTGACGCTCTCGCACCCATCTCTCTCCTTCTAGCCTCCGCTAGTCAAAATTTTTGGCG
TACTCACCAGTCGCCGCCCCTCGCCTCTTGCCGTGCGCGCTTCAGCAAGCCGAGTCCTGCGTCGAGAGAG
CTCCTCTGGTTTCCCTTTCGCTTTCAAGTCCCTGTTCGGGCGCCACTGCTAGAGATTTTCCACACTGACT
AAAAGGGTCTGAGGGATCTCTAGTTACCAGAGTCACACAACAGACGGGCACACACTACTTGAAGCACTCA
AGGCAAGCTTTATTGAGGCTTAAGCAGTGGGTTCCCTAGTTAGCCAGAGAGCTCCCAGGCTCAGATCTGG
TCTAACCAGAGAGACCCGTTTATGTATCGAGCTAGGCACTTAAATACAATATCTCTGCAATGCGGCAATT
CAGTGGTTCGTCCAATCCATGTCAGACCCGTCTGTTGCCTTCCTAATAAGGCACGATCGTACCACCTTAC
TTCCACCAATCGGCATGCACGGTGCTTTTTCTCTCCTTGTAAGGCATGTTGCTAACTCATCGTTACCATG
TTGCAAGACTACAAGAGTATTGCATAAGACTACATTAAGCTTGCAGCTCCAGCTTTTGTTCCCTTTAGTG
AGGGTTAATTGCGCGCTTGGCGTAATCATGGTCATAGCTGTTTCCTGTGTGAAATTGTTATCCGCTCACA
ATTCCACACAACATACGAGCCGGAAGCATAAAGTGTAAAGCCTGGGGTGCCTAATGAGTGAGCTAACTCA
CATTAATTGCGTTGCGCTCACTGCCCGCTTTCCAGTCGGGAAACCTGTCGTGCCAGCTGCATTAATGAAT
CGGCCAACGCGCGGGGAGAGGCGGTTTGCGTATTGGGCGCTCTTCCGCTTCCTCGCTCACTGACTCGCTG
CGCTCGGTCGTTCGGCTGCGGCGAGCGGTATCAGCTCACTCAAAGGCGGTAATACGGTTATCCACAGAAT
CAGGGGATAACGCAGGAAAGAACATGTGAGCAAAAGGCCAGCAAAAGGCCAGGAACCGTAAAAAGGCCGC
GTTGCTGGCGTTTTTCCATAGGCTCCGCCCCCCTGACGAGCATCACAAAAATCGACGCTCAAGTCAGAGG
TGGCGAAACCCGACAGGACTATAAAGATACCAGGCGTTTCCCCCTGGAAGCTCCCTCGTGCGCTCTCCTG
TTCCGACCCTGCCGCTTACCGGATACCTGTCCGCCTTTCTCCCTTCGGGAAGCGTGGCGCTTTCTCATAG
CTCACGCTGTAGGTATCTCAGTTCGGTGTAGGTCGTTCGCTCCAAGCTGGGCTGTGTGCACGAACCCCCC
GTTCAGCCCGACCGCTGCGCCTTATCCGGTAACTATCGTCTTGAGTCCAACCCGGTAAGACACGACTTAT
CGCCACTGGCAGCAGCCACTGGTAACAGGATTAGCAGAGCGAGGTATGTAGGCGGTGCTACAGAGTTCTT
GAAGTGGTGGCCTAACTACGGCTACACTAGAAGAACAGTATTTGGTATCTGCGCTCTGCTGAAGCCAGTT
ACCTTCGGAAAAAGAGTTGGTAGCTCTTGATCCGGCAAACAAACCACCGCTGGTAGCGGTGGTTTTTTTG
TTTGCAAGCAGCAGATTACGCGCAGAAAAAAAGGATCTCAAGAAGATCCTTTGATCTTTTCTACGGGGTC
TGACGCTCAGTGGAACGAAAACTCACGTTAAGGGATTTTGGTCATGAGATTATCAAAAAGGATCTTCACC
TAGATCCTTTTAAATTAAAAATGAAGTTTTAAATCAATCTAAAGTATATATGAGTAAACTTGGTCTGACA
GTTACCAATGCTTAATCAGTGAGGCACCTATCTCAGCGATCTGTCTATTTCGTTCATCCATAGTTGCCTG
ACTCCCCGTCGTGTAGATAACTACGATACGGGAGGGCTTACCATCTGGCCCCAGTGCTGCAATGATACCG
CGAGACCCACGCTCACCGGCTCCAGATTTATCAGCAATAAACCAGCCAGCCGGAAGGGCCGAGCGCAGAA
GTGGTCCTGCAACTTTATCCGCCTCCATCCAGTCTATTAATTGTTGCCGGGAAGCTAGAGTAAGTAGTTC
GCCAGTTAATAGTTTGCGCAACGTTGTTGCCATTGCTACAGGCATCGTGGTGTCACGCTCGTCGTTTGGT
ATGGCTTCATTCAGCTCCGGTTCCCAACGATCAAGGCGAGTTACATGATCCCCCATGTTGTGCAAAAAAG
CGGTTAGCTCCTTCGGTCCTCCGATCGTTGTCAGAAGTAAGTTGGCCGCAGTGTTATCACTCATGGTTAT
GGCAGCACTGCATAATTCTCTTACTGTCATGCCATCCGTAAGATGCTTTTCTGTGACTGGTGAGTACTCA
ACCAAGTCATTCTGAGAATAGTGTATGCGGCGACCGAGTTGCTCTTGCCCGGCGTCAATACGGGATAATA
CCGCGCCACATAGCAGAACTTTAAAAGTGCTCATCATTGGAAAACGTTCTTCGGGGCGAAAACTCTCAAG
GATCTTACCGCTGTTGAGATCCAGTTCGATGTAACCCACTCGTGCACCCAACTGATCTTCAGCATCTTTT
ACTTTCACCAGCGTTTCTGGGTGAGCAAAAACAGGAAGGCAAAATGCCGCAAAAAAGGGAATAAGGGCGA
CACGGAAATGTTGAATACTCATACTCTTCCTTTTTCAATATTATTGAAGCATTTATCAGGGTTATTGTCT
CATGAGCGGATACATATTTGAATGTATTTAGAAAAATAAACAAATAGGGGTTCCGCGCACATTTCCCCGA
AAAGTGCCACCTAAATTGTAAGCGTTAATATTTTGTTAAAATTCGCGTTAAATTTTTGTTAAATCAGCTC
ATTTTTTAACCAATAGGCCGAAATCGGCAAAATCCCTTATAAATCAAAAGAATAGACCGAGATAGGGT
[37 nt withheld, positions 4409-4445]
AAAGAACGTGGACTCCAACGTCAAAGG
[49 nt withheld, positions 4473-4521]
T
[91 nt withheld, positions 4523-4613]
G
[124 nt withheld, positions 4615-4738]
CCCATTCGCCATTCAGGCTGCGCAACTGTTGGGAAGGGCGATCGGTGCGGGCCTCTTCGCTATTACGCCA
GCTGGCGAAAGGGGGATGTGCTGCAAGGCGATTAAGTTGGGTAACGCCAGGGTTTTCCCAGTCACGACGT
TGTAAAACGACGGCCAGTGAGCGCGCGTAATACGACTCACTATAGGGCGAATTGGGTACGTCCCTAGGCC
TCCAAAAAAGCCTCCTCACTACTTCTGGAATAGCTCAGAGGCCGAGGCGGCCTCGGCCTCTGCATAAATA
AAAAAAATTAGTCAGCCATGGGGCGGAGAATGGGCGGAACTGGGCGGAGTTAGGGGCGGGATGGGCGGAG
TTAGGGGCGGGATAGCTAGAGCCAGACATGATAAGATACATTGATGAGTTTGGACAAACCACAACTAGAA
TGCAGTGAAAAAAATGCTTTATTTGTGAAATTTGTGATGCTATTGCTTTATTTGTAACCATTATAAGCTG
CAATAAACAAGTTCCTCTCACTCTCTGATATTCATTTCTTTGCAAGTTATAAATACTGAATAATAAGATG
ACATGAACTACTATACGTACTGCTAGAGATTTTCCACACTGACTAAAAGGGTCTGAGGGATCTCTAGTTA
CCAGAGTCACACAACAGACGGGCACACACTACTTGAAGCACTCAAGGCAAGCTTTATTGAGGCTTAAGCA
GTGGGTTCCCTAGTTAGCCAGAGAGCTCCCAGGCTCAGATCTGGTCTAACCAGAGAGACCCAGTACAAGC
AAAAAGCAGTGTCTCAAGATCTAGTTACGCCAAGCTTAAAAAAGCACCGACTCGGTGCCACTTTTTCAAG
TTGATAACGGACTAGCCTTATTTTAACTTGCTATTTCTAGCTCTAAAACAGAGACGTACAAAAAAGAGCA
AGAAGCTAAAAAAGATTTAAAAATTATTTTTAGCGCAGTTAATGGAACAGGAACTAAATTTACCCCAAAA
ATATTACGTGAATCAGGATATAACGTTATTGAGGTTGAAGAGCATGCATTTGAAGATGAAACATTTAAAA
ATGTTGTAAATCCAAATCCAGAATTTGATCCTGCATGAAAAATACCGCTTGAATATGGTATTAAACATGA
TGCAGATATTATTATTATGAATGACCCAGATGCTGACAGATTTGGAATGGCAATAAAACATGATGGTCAT
TTTGTAAGATTAGATGGAAATCAAACAGGACCAATTTTAATTGATTGAAAATTATCAAATCTAAAACGCT
TAAATAGCATTCCAAAAAATCCGGCTCTATATTCAAGTTTTGTAACAAGTGATTTGGGTGATAGAATCGC
TCATGAAAAATATGGAGTTAATATTGTAAAAACTTTAACTGGATTTAAATGAATGGGTAGAGAAATTGCT
AAAGAAGAAGATAACGGATTAAATTTTGTTTTTGCTTATGAAGAAAGTTATGGATATGTAATTGATGACT
CAGCTAGAGATAAAGATGGAATACAAGCTTCTATATTAATAGCAGAGGCTGCTTGATTTTATAAAAAACA
AAATAAAACATTAGTAGACTATTTAGAAGATTTATTTAAAGAAATGGGTGCATATTACACTTTCACTTTA
AACTTGAATTTTAAACCAGAAGAAAAGAAATTAAAAATTGAACCATTAATGAAATCATTGAGAGCAACAC
CCTTAACTCAAATTGCTGGACTTAAAGTTGTTAATGTTGAAGACTACATCGATGGAATGTATAATATGCC
AGGACAAGACTTACTAAAATTTTATTTAGAAGATAAGTCATGATTTGCTGTTCGCCCAAGTGGAACTGAA
CCTAAACTAAAAATTTATTTTATAGGTGTTGGTGAATCTGTTCAAAACGCTAAAGTTAAAGTAGACGAAA
TTATTAAAGAATTAAAATTAAAAATGAATATATAGGAGAAAAAATGAAACTAAACAAATATATAGATCAC
ACATTATTAAAACAAGATGCTACGAAAGCTGAAATTAAACAATTATGTGATGAAGCAATTGAATTTGATT
TTGCAACAGTTTGTGTTAATTCATATTGAACAAGCTATTGTAAAGAATTATTAAAAGGCACAAATGTAGG
AATAACAAATGTTGTAGGTTTTCCTCTAGGTGCATGCACAACAGCTACAAAAGCATTCGAAGTTTCTGAA
GCAATTAAAGATGGTGCAACAGAAATTGATATGGTATTAAATATTGGTGCATTAAAAGACAAAAATTATG
AATTAGTTTTAGAAGACATGAAAGCTGTAAAAAAAGCAGCTGGATCACATGTTGTTAAATGTATTATGGA
AAATTGTTTATTAACAAAAGAAGAAATCATGAAAGCTTGTGAAATAGCTGTTGAAGCTGGATTAGAATTT
GTTAAAACATCAACAGGATTTTCAAAATCAGGTGCAACATTTGAAGATGTTAAACTAATGAAGTCAGTTG
TTAAAGACAATGCTTTAGTTAAAGCAGCTGGTGGAGTTAGAACATTTGAAGATGCTCAAAAAATGATTGA
AGCAGGAGCTGACCGCTTAGGAACAAGTGGTGGAGTAGCTATTATTAAAGGTGAAGAAAACAACGCGAGT
TACTAAAACTAGCGTTTTTTTATTTTGCTCATTTTTATTAAAAGTTTGCAAAAAGGAACATAAAAATTCT
AATTATTGATACTAAAGTTATTAAAAAGAAGATTTTGGTTGATTTTATAAAGGTCATAGAATATAATATT
TTAGCATGTGTATTTTGTGTGCTCATTTACAACCGTCTCCGGTGTTTCGTCCTTTCCACAAGATATATAA
AGCCAAGAAATCGAAATACTTTCAAGTTACGGTAAGCATATGATAGTCCATTTTAAAACATAATTTTAAA
ACTGCAAACTACCCAAGAAATTATTACTTTCTACGTCACGTATTTTGTACTAATATCTTTGTGTTTACAG
TCAAATTAATTCTAATTATCTCTCTAACAGCCTTGTATCGTATATGCAAATATGAAGGAATCATGGGAAA
TAGGCCCTCTCTGGGTCCCCTCGGGGTTGGGAGGTGGGTCTGAAACGATAATGGTGAAATCTTGTCTTCG
TTGGGAGTGAATTAGCCCTTCCAGTCCCCCCTTTTCTTTTAAAAAGTGGCTAAGATCTACAGCTGCCTTG
TAAGTCATTGGTCTTAAAGTCGACGCGGGGAGGCGGCCCAAAGGGAGATCCGACTCGTCTGAGGGCGAAG
GCGAAGACGCGGAAGAGGCCGCAGAGCCGGCAGCAGGCCGCGGGAAGGAAGGTCCGCTGGATTGAGGGCC
GAAGGGACGTAGCAGAAGGACGTCCCGCGCAGAATCCAGGTGGCAACACAGGCGAGCAGCCAAGGAAAGG
ACGATGATTTCCCCGACAACACCACGGAATTGTCAGTGCCCAACAGCCGAGCCCCTGTCCAGCAGCGGGC
AAGGCAGGCGGCGATGAGTTCCGCCGTGGCAATAGGGAGGGGGAAAGCGAAAGTCCCGGAAAGGAGCTGA
CAGGTGGTGGCAATGCCCCAACCAGTGGGGGTTGCGTCAGCAAACACAGTGCACACCACGCCACGTTGCC
TGACAACGGGCCACAACTCCTCATAAAGAGACAGCAACCAGGATTTATACAAGGAGGAGAAAATGAAAGC
CATACGGGAAGCAATAGCATGATACAAAGGCATTAAAGCAGCGTATCCACATAGCGTAAAAGGAGCAACA
TAGTTAAGAATACCAGTCAATCTTTCACAAATTTTGTAATCCAGAGGTTGATTGTCGACTTAACGCGTTC
ACTTGTACAGCTCGTCCATGCCCAGGGTGATGCCGGCGGCGGTCCTGAACTCCAGCAGCACCATGTGGTC
CCTCTTCTCGTTGGGGTCCTTGCTCAGCACGCTCTGGGTGCTCAGGTAGTGGCTGTCGGGCAGCAGCACG
GGGCCGTCGCCGATGGGGGTGTTCTGCTGGTAGTGGTCGGCCAGCTGCACGCTGCCGTCCTCCACGTTGT
GCCTGATCTTGAAGTTCACCTTGATGCCGTTCTTCTGCTTCACGGCCATGATGTAGATGTTGTGGCTGTT
GAAGTTGTACTCCAGCTTGTGGCCCAGGATGTTGCCGTCCTCCTTGAAGTCCACGCCCTTCAGCTCGATC
CTGTTCACCAGGGTGTCGCCCTCGAACTTCACCTCGGCCCTGGTCTTGTAGGTGCCGTCGTCCTTGAAGA
AGATGGTCCTCTCCTGCACGTAGCCCTCGGGCATGGCGCTCTTGAAGAAGTCGTGCTGCTTCATGTGGTC
GGGGTACCTGGCGAAGCACTGCACGCCGTGGCTCAGGGTGGTCACCAGGGTGGGCCAGGGCACGGGCAGC
TTGCCGGTGGTGCAGATGAACTTCAGGGTCAGCTTGCCGTTGGTGGCGTCGCCCTCGCCCTCGCCCCTCA
CGCTGAACTTGTGGCCGTTCACGTCGCCGTCCAGCTCCACCAGGATGGGCACCACGCCGGTGAACAGCTC
CTCGCCCTTGCTCACCATAGGACCGGGGTTTTCTTCCACGTCGCCTGCTTGCTTTAACAGAGAGAAGTTC
GTGGCTCCGGATCCGGCACCGGGCTTGCGGGTCATGCACCAGGTGCGCGGTCCTTCGGGCACCTCGACGT
CGGCGGTGACGGTGAAGCCGAGCCGCTCGTAGAAGGGGAGGTTGCGGGGCGCGGAGGTCTCCAGGAAGGC
GGGCACCCCGGCGCGCTCGGCCGCCTCCACTCCGGGGAGCACGACGGCGCTGCCCAGACCCTTGCCCTGG
TGGTCGGGCGAGACTCCGACGGTGGCCAGGAACCACGCGGGCTCCTTGGGCCGGTGCGGCGCCAGGAGGC
CTTCCATCTGTTGCTGCGCGGCCAGCCGGGAACCGCTCAACTCGGCCATGCGCGGGCCGATCTCGGCGAA
CACCGCCCCCGCTTCGACGCTCTCCGGCGTGGTCCAGACCGCCACGGCGGCGCCGTCGTCCGCGACCCAC
ACCTTGCCGATGTCGAGCCCGACGCGCGTGAGGAAGAGTTCTTGCAGCTCGGTGACCCGCTCGATGTGGC
GGTCCGGATCGACGGTGTGGCGCGTGGCGGGGTAGTCGGCGAACGCGGCGGCGAGGGTGCGTACGGCCCT
GGGGACGTCGTCGCGGGTGGCGAGGCGCACCGTGGGCTTGTACTCGGTCATGGTGGCCGTACGTCACGAC
ACCTGAAATGGAAGAAAAAAACTTTGAACCACTGTCTGAGGCTTGAGAATGAACCAAGATCCAAACTCAA
AAAGGGCAAATTCCAAGGAGAATTACATCAAGTGCCAAGCTGGCCTAACTTCAGTCTCCACCCACTCAGT
GTGGGGAAACTCCATCGCATAAAACCCCTCCCCCCAACCTAAAGACGACGTACTCCAAAAGCTCGAGAAC
TAATCGAGGTGCCTGGACGGCGCCCGGTACTCCGTGGAGTCACATGAAGCGACGGCTGAGGACGGAAAGG
CCCTTTTCCTTTGTGTGGGTGACTCACCCGCCCGCTCTCCCGAGCGCCGCGTCCTCCATTTTGAGCTCCC
TGCAGCAGGGCCGGGAAGCGGCCATCTTTCCGCTCACGCAACTGGTGCCGACCGGGCCAGCCTTGCCGCC
CAGGGCGGGGCGATACACGGCGGCGCGAGGCCAGGCACCAGAGCAGGCCGGCCAGCTTGAGACTACCCCC
GTCCGATTCTCGGTGGCCGCGCTCGCAGGCCCCGCCTCGCCGAACATGTGCGCTGGGACGCACGGGCCCC
GTCGCCGCCCGCGGCCCCAAAAACCGAAATACCAGTGTGCAGATCTTGGCCCGCATTTACAAGACTATCT
TGCCAGAAAAAAAGCGTCGCAGCAGGTCATCAAAAATTTTAAATGGCTAGAGACTTATCGAAAGCAGCGA
GACAGGCGCGAAGGTGCCACCAGATTCGCACGCGGCGGCCCCAGCGCCCAGGCCAGGCCTCAACTCAAGC
ACGAGGCGAAGGGGCTCCTTAAGCGCAAGGCCTCGAACTCTCCCACCCACTTCCAACCCGAAGCTCGGGA
TCAAGAATCACGTACTGCAGCCAGGTGGAAGTAATTCAAGGCACGCAAGGGCCATAACCCGTAAAGAGGC
CAGGCCCGCGGGAACCACACACGGCACTTACCTGTGTTCTGGCGGCAAACCCGTTGCGAAAAAGAACGTT
CACGGCGACTACTGCACTTATATACGGTTCTCCCCCACCCTCGGGAAAAAGGCGGAGCCAGTACACGACA
TCACTTTCCCAGTTTACCCCGCGCCACCT
Features (pLannotate 1.2.2; 32 found; start..end, strand, type, name):
    100..166     -  CDS            small t antigen (fragment): SV40 (simian virus 40) small t antigen
    232..349     -  misc_feature   cPPT/CTS: central polypurine tract and central termination sequence of HIV-1
    759..992     -  misc_feature   RRE: The Rev response element (RRE) of HIV-1 allows for Rev-dependent mRNA export from the nucleus to the cytoplasm.
   1138..1501    -  CDS            HIV-1 gag (fragment): gag protein from human immunodeficiency virus 1; gag
   1485..1610    -  misc_feature   HIV-1 Ψ: packaging signal of human immunodeficiency virus type 1
   1657..1837    -  LTR            5' LTR (truncated): truncated 5' long terminal repeat (LTR) from HIV-1
   1838..2064    -  promoter       RSV promoter: Rous sarcoma virus enhancer/promoter
   2092..2110    -  promoter       T3 promoter: promoter for bacteriophage T3 RNA polymerase
   2153..2175    -  protein_bind   lac operator (fragment): The lac repressor binds to the lac operator to inhibit transcription in E. coli. This inhibition can be relieved by adding lactose or isopropyl-β-D-thiogalactopyranoside (IPTG). lac repressor encoded by lacI
   2179..2209    -  promoter       lac promoter: promoter for the E. coli lac operon
   2224..2245    -  protein_bind   CAP binding site: CAP binding activates transcription in the presence of cAMP. E. coli catabolite activator protein
   2258..2350    -  CDS            lacI (fragment): lac repressor; lacI; The lac repressor binds to the lac operator to inhibit transcription in E. coli. This inhibition can be relieved by adding lactose or isopropyl-β-D-thiogalactopyranoside (IPTG).
   2533..3121    -  rep_origin     ori: high-copy-number ColE1/pMB1/pBR322/pUC origin of replication
   3292..4152    -  CDS            AmpR: β-lactamase; bla; confers resistance to ampicillin, carbenicillin, and related antibiotics
   4153..4257    -  promoter       AmpR promoter: bla
   4310..4738    -  rep_origin     f1 ori (sequence partly withheld): f1 bacteriophage origin of replication; arrow indicates direction of (+) strand synthesis
   4743..4898    -  CDS            lacZα (fragment): LacZα fragment of β-galactosidase; lacZ fragment
   4906..4924    +  promoter       T7 promoter: promoter for bacteriophage T7 RNA polymerase
   4945..5080    -  rep_origin     SV40 ori: SV40 origin of replication
   5120..5241    -  polyA_signal   SV40 poly(A) signal: SV40 polyadenylation signal
   5319..5499    -  LTR            5' LTR (truncated): truncated 5' long terminal repeat (LTR) from HIV-1
   5552..5627    -  misc_RNA       gRNA scaffold: guide RNA scaffold for the Streptococcus pyogenes CRISPR/Cas9 system
   6672..7331    +  CDS            deoC1: DEOC1_STAAN - Also known as dra. Experimental evidence at protein level: Swiss-Prot protein existence level 1. Catalyzes a reversible aldol reaction between acetaldehyde and D-glyceraldehyde 3-phosphate to generate 2-deoxy-D-ribose 5- phosphate. From Staphylococcus aureus (strain N315).
   7517..7757    -  promoter       U6 promoter: RNA polymerase III promoter for human U6 snRNA
   7761..7787    -  CDS            Rev (fragment): human immunodeficiency virus 1 (HIV-1) Rev protein; rev; enhances nuclear export of unspliced and incompletely spliced viral mRNAs
   7807..7917    -  CDS            nef (fragment): NEF_HV1LA - Experimental evidence at protein level: Swiss-Prot protein existence level 1. Extracellular Nef protein targets CD4(+) T-lymphocytes for apoptosis by interacting with CXCR4 surface receptors. From Human immunodeficiency virus type 1 group M subtype B (isolate Lai) (HIV-1).
   7913..8501    -  misc_feature   WPRE: woodchuck hepatitis virus posttranscriptional regulatory element
   8520..9236    -  CDS            EBFP2: EBFP2 is a basic (constitutively fluorescent) blue fluorescent protein published in 2007, derived from Aequorea victoria. It is reported to be a rapidly-maturing monomer with moderate acid sensitivity.
   9237..9293    -  CDS            P2A: 2A peptide from porcine teschovirus-1 polyprotein Eukaryotic ribosomes fail to insert a peptide bond between the Gly and Pro residues, yielding separate polypeptides.
   9303..9899    -  CDS            PuroR (fragment): puromycin N-acetyltransferase; pac from Streptomyces; confers resistance to puromycin
   9921..10859   -  intron         EF-1α intron A: intron upstream of the start codon of human EF-1α
  10860..74      -  promoter       EF-1α core promoter (across the origin): core promoter for human elongation factor EF-1α
