[The description below was written by a language model from this plasmid's Addgene catalogue record and pLannotate feature annotations shown in this document.]
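Description:
pPD0057_CROP-seq-EBFP2 is a third-generation-style lentiviral guide RNA vector derived from the LentiGuide-Puro backbone and catalogued for general CRISPR screening. It is propagated in E. coli through a high-copy ColE1/pUC-type origin with ampicillin resistance (AmpR). The backbone also carries an f1 origin, an SV40 origin and remnants of lac and phage promoter sequences. Viral genomic RNA is transcribed from an RSV promoter fused to a truncated HIV-1 5' LTR. It includes the Ψ packaging signal with a gag fragment, the Rev response element for nuclear export, and the cPPT/CTS. An SV40 polyadenylation signal lies downstream of the 3' LTR.

The Pol II cassette uses the human EF-1α promoter with its intron A to drive a puromycin resistance gene linked through a P2A peptide to the blue fluorescent protein EBFP2, followed by a WPRE to boost expression. Transduced cells can therefore be selected with the drug or identified and sorted by blue fluorescence. The human U6 promoter and S. pyogenes Cas9 gRNA scaffold sit after the WPRE, adjacent to the 3' LTR region, rather than upstream of the EF-1α cassette. This matches the CROP-seq design, in which the guide cassette is copied during reverse transcription and is also included in the polyadenylated Pol II transcript, so that guides can be read out in single-cell RNA sequencing.

Between the U6 promoter and the scaffold is a stretch of roughly 1.9 kb that includes a region annotated by similarity to a bacterial deoC gene. This is most likely a filler to be replaced by guide sequences, although the record does not say so. The vector encodes no Cas9, so the nuclease must be supplied separately. The associated publication concerns CRISPR screening in CAR T cells.
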