Addgene plasmid #242530: pPD0057_CROP-seq-EBFP2
Purpose: General screening
Depositing lab: Christoph Bock & Paul Datlinger. Depositing organization: CeMM Research Center for Molecular Medicine. Publication: Systematic discovery of CRISPR-boosted CAR T cell immunotherapies. Datlinger P, Pankevich EV, Arnold CD, Pranckevicius N, Lin J, Romanovskaia D, Schaefer M, Piras F, Orts AC, Nemc A, Biesaga PN, Chan M, Neuwirth T, Artemov AV, Li W, Ladstatter S, Krausgruber T, Bock C. Nature. 2025 Oct;646(8086):963-972. doi: 10.1038/s41586-025-09507-9. Epub 2025 Sep 24. PubMed 40993398.
Backbone
  Vector backbone: LentiGuide-Puro
  Vector type: Lentiviral
  Selectable markers: Puromycin ; EBFP2
Growth in bacteria
  Bacterial resistance: Ampicillin, 100 μg/mL
  Growth temperature: 30°C
  Growth strain: NEB Stable
  Copy number: High Copy
Gene/Insert
  Gene/Insert name: EBFP2
  Species: Other
  Cloning method: Gibson Cloning
Terms and licenses: Academic/Nonprofit Terms; Industry Terms: Not Available to Industry
How to cite: pPD0057_CROP-seq-EBFP2 was a gift from Christoph Bock & Paul Datlinger (Addgene plasmid # 242530 ; http://n2t.net/addgene:242530 ; RRID:Addgene_242530)
